>Addgene plasmid #133312 | pMKV057 | addgene full sequence | sequence record 266883 | Addgene NGS Result
TTTGATCGCCGGCGGTACCGAGTGTACTTCAAGTCAGTGGGAAATCAATAAAATGATTATTTTATGAATA
TATTTCATTGTGCAAGTAGATAGAAATTACATATGTTACATAACACACGAAATAAACAAAAAAAGACAAT
CCAAAAACAAACACCCCAAAAAAAATAATCACTTTAGATAAACTCGTATGAGGAGAGGCACGTTCAGTGA
CTCGACGATTCCCGAGCAAAAAAAGTCTCCCCGTCACACATGTAGTGGGTGACGCAATTATCTTTAAAGT
AATCCTTCTGTTGACTTGTCATTGATAACATCCAGTCTTCGTCAGGATTGCAAAGAATTATAGAAGGGAT
CCCACCTTTTATTTTCTTCTTTTTTCCATATTTAGGGTTGACAGTGAAATCAGACTGGCAACCTATTAAT
TGCTTCCACAATGGGACGAACTTGAAGGGGATGTCGTCGATGATATTATAGGTGGCGTGTTCATCGTAGT
TGGTGAAATCGATGGTACCGTTCCAATAGTTGTGTCGTCCGAGACTTCTAGCCCAGGTGGTCTTTCCGGT
ACGAGTTGGTCCGCAGATGTAGAGGCTGGGGTGTCGGATTCCATTCCTTCCATTGTCCTTGTTAAATCGG
CCATCCATTCAAGGTCAGATTGAGCTTGTTGGTATGAGACAGGATGTATGTAAGTATAAGCGTCTATGCT
TACATGGTATAGATGGGTTTCCCTCCAGGAGTGTAGATCTTCGTGGCAGCGAAGATCTGATTCTGTGAAG
GGCGACACATACGGTTCAGGTTGTGGAGGGAATAATTTGTTGGCTGAATATTCCAGCCATTGAAGCTTTG
TTGCCCATTCATGAGGGAATTCTTCCTTGATCATGTCAAGATATTCCTCCTTAGACGTTGCAGTCTGGAT
AATAGTTCTCCATCGTGCGTCAGATTTGCGAGGAGAAACCTTATGATCTCGGAAATCTCCTCTGGTTTTA
ATATCTCCGTCCTTTGATATGTAATCAAGGACTTGTTTAGAGTTTCTAGCTGGCTGGATATTAGGGTGAT
TTCCTTCAAAATCGAAAAAAGAAGGATCCCTAATACAAGGTTTTTTATCAAGCTGGAGAAGAGCATGATA
GTGGGTAGTGCCATCTTGATGAAGCTCAGAAGCAACACCAAGGAAGAAAATAAGAAAAGGTGTGAGTTTC
TCCCAGAGAAACTGGAATAAATCATCTCTTTGAGATGAGCACTTGGGATAGGTAAGGAAAACATATTTAG
ATTGGAGTCTGAAGTTCTTACTAGCAGAAGGCATGTTGTTGTGACTCCGAGGGGTTGCCTCAAACTCTAT
CTTATAACCGGCGTGGAGGCATGGAGGCAGGGGTATTTTGGTCATTTTAATAGATAGTGGAAAATGACGT
GGAATTTACTTAAAGACGAAGTCTTTGCGACAAGGGGGGGCCCACGCCGAATTTAATATTACCGGCGTGG
CCCCCCCTTATCGCGAGTGCTTTAGCACGAGCGGTCCAGATTTAAAGTAGAAAATTTCCCGCCCACTAGG
GTTAAAGGTGTTCACACTATAAAAGCATATACGATGTGATGGTATTTGATGGAGCGTATATTGTATCAGG
TATTTCCGTTGGATACGAATTATTCGTACGACCCTCATAGTTTAAACTATCAGTGTTTGACAGGATATAT
TGGCGGGTAAACCTAAGAGAAAAGAGCGTTTATTAGAATAATCGGATATTTAAAAGGGCGTGAAAAGGTT
TATCCGTTCGTCCATTTGTATGTGCATGCCAACCACAGGGTTCCCCTCGGGATCAAAGTACTTTGATCCA
ACCCCTCCGCTGCTATAGTGCAGTCGGCTTCTGACGTTCAGTGCAGCCGTCTTCTGAAAACGACATGTCG
CACAAGTCCTAAGTTACGCGACAGGCTGCCGCCCTGCCCTTTTCCTGGCGTTTTCTTGTCGCGTGTTTTA
GTCGCATAAAGTAGAATACTTGCGACTAGAACCGGAGACATTACGCCATGAACAAGAGCGCCGCCGCTGG
CCTGCTGGGCTATGCCCGCGTCAGCACCGACGACCAGGACTTGACCAACCAACGGGCCGAACTGCACGCG
GCCGGCTGCACCAAGCTGTTTTCCGAGAAGATCACCGGCACCAGGCGCGACCGCCCGGAGCTGGCCAGGA
TGCTTGACCACCTACGCCCTGGCGACGTTGTGACAGTGACCAGGCTAGACCGCCTGGCCCGCAGCACCCG
CGACCTACTGGACATTGCCGAGCGCATCCAGGAGGCCGGCGCGGGCCTGCGTAGCCTGGCAGAGCCGTGG
GCCGACACCACCACGCCGGCCGGCCGCATGGTGTTGACCGTGTTCGCCGGCATTGCCGAGTTCGAGCGTT
CCCTAATCATCGACCGCACCCGGAGCGGGCGCGAGGCCGCCAAGGCCCGAGGCGTGAAGTTTGGCCCCCG
CCCTACCCTCACCCCGGCACAGATCGCGCACGCCCGCGAGCTGATCGACCAGGAAGGCCGCACCGTGAAA
GAGGCGGCTGCACTGCTTGGCGTGCATCGCTCGACCCTGTACCGCGCACTTGAGCGCAGCGAGGAAGTGA
CGCCCACCGAGGCCAGGCGGCGCGGTGCCTTCCGTGAGGACGCATTGACCGAGGCCGACGCCCTGGCGGC
CGCCGAGAATGAACGCCAAGAGGAACAAGCATGAAACCGCACCAGGACGGCCAGGACGAACCGTTTTTCA
TTACCGAAGAGATCGAGGCGGAGATGATCGCGGCCGGGTACGTGTTCGAGCCGCCCGCGCACGGCTCAAC
CGTGCGGCTGCATGAAATCCTGGCCGGTTTGTCTGATGCCAAGCTGGCGGCCTGGCCGGCCAGCTTGGCC
GCTGAAGAAACCGAGCGCCGCCGTCTAAAAAGGTGATGTGTATTTGAGTAAAACAGCTTGCGTCATGCGG
TCGCTGCGTATATGATGCGATGAGTAAATAAACAAATACGCAAGGGGAACGCATGAAGGTTATCGCTGTA
CTTAACCAGAAAGGCGGGTCAGGCAAGACGACCATCGCAACCCATCTAGCCCGCGCCCTGCAACTCGCCG
GGGCCGATGTTCTGTTAGTCGATTCCGATCCCCAGGGCAGTGCCCGCGATTGGGCGGCCGTGCGGGAAGA
TCAACCGCTAACCGTTGTCGGCATCGACCGCCCGACGATTGACCGCGACGTGAAGGCCATCGGCCGGCGC
GACTTCGTAGTGATCGACGGAGCGCCCCAGGCGGCGGACTTGGCTGTGTCCGCGATCAAGGCAGCCGACT
TCGTGCTGATTCCGGTGCAGCCAAGCCCTTACGACATATGGGCCACCGCCGACCTGGTGGAGCTGGTTAA
GCAGCGCATTGAGGTCACGGATGGAAGGCTACAAGCGGCCTTTGTCGTGTCGCGGGCGATCAAAGGCACG
CGCATCGGCGGTGAGGTTGCCGAGGCGCTGGCCGGGTACGAGCTGCCCATTCTTGAGTCCCGTATCACGC
AGCGCGTGAGCTACCCAGGCACTGCCGCCGCCGGCACAACCGTTCTTGAATCAGAACCCGAGGGCGACGC
TGCCCGCGAGGTCCAGGCGCTGGCCGCTGAAATTAAATCAAAACTCATTTGAGTTAATGAGGTAAAGAGA
AAATGAGCAAAAGCACAAACACGCTAAGTGCCGGCCGTCCGAGCGCACGCAGCAGCAAGGCTGCAACGTT
GGCCAGCCTGGCAGACACGCCAGCCATGAAGCGGGTCAACTTTCAGTTGCCGGCGGAGGATCACACCAAG
CTGAAGATGTACGCGGTACGCCAAGGCAAGACCATTACCGAGCTGCTATCTGAATACATCGCGCAGCTAC
CAGAGTAAATGAGCAAATGAATAAATGAGTAGATGAATTTTAGCGGCTAAAGGAGGCGGCATGGAAAATC
AAGAACAACCAGGCACCGACGCCGTGGAATGCCCCATGTGTGGAGGAACGGGCGGTTGGCCAGGCGTAAG
CGGCTGGGTTGCCTGCCGGCCCTGCAATGGCACTGGAACCCCCAAGCCCGAGGAATCGGCGTGAGCGGTC
GCAAACCATCCGGCCCGGTACAAATCGGCGCGGCGCTGGGTGATGACCTGGTGGAGAAGTTGAAGGCCGC
GCAGGCCGCCCAGCGGCAACGCATCGAGGCAGAAGCACGCCCCGGTGAATCGTGGCAAGCGGCCGCTGAT
CGAATCCGCAAAGAATCCCGGCAACCGCCGGCAGCCGGTGCGCCGTCGATTAGGAAGCCGCCCAAGGGCG
ACGAGCAACCAGATTTTTTCGTTCCGATGCTCTATGACGTGGGCACCCGCGATAGTCGCAGCATCATGGA
CGTGGCCGTTTTCCGTCTGTCGAAGCGTGACCGACGAGCTGGCGAGGTGATCCGCTACGAGCTTCCAGAC
GGGCACGTAGAGGTTTCCGCAGGGCCGGCCGGCATGGCCAGTGTGTGGGATTACGACCTGGTACTGATGG
CGGTTTCCCATCTAACCGAATCCATGAACCGATACCGGGAAGGGAAGGGAGACAAGCCCGGCCGCGTGTT
CCGTCCACACGTTGCGGACGTACTCAAGTTCTGCCGGCGAGCCGATGGCGGAAAGCAGAAAGACGACCTG
GTAGAAACCTGCATTCGGTTAAACACCACGCACGTTGCCATGCAGCGTACGAAGAAGGCCAAGAACGGCC
GCCTGGTGACGGTATCCGAGGGTGAAGCCTTGATTAGCCGCTACAAGATCGTAAAGAGCGAAACCGGGCG
GCCGGAGTACATCGAGATCGAGCTAGCTGATTGGATGTACCGCGAGATCACAGAAGGCAAGAACCCGGAC
GTGCTGACGGTTCACCCCGATTACTTTTTGATCGATCCCGGCATCGGCCGTTTTCTCTACCGCCTGGCAC
GCCGCGCCGCAGGCAAGGCAGAAGCCAGATGGTTGTTCAAGACGATCTACGAACGCAGTGGCAGCGCCGG
AGAGTTCAAGAAGTTCTGTTTCACCGTGCGCAAGCTGATCGGGTCAAATGACCTGCCGGAGTACGATTTG
AAGGAGGAGGCGGGGCAGGCTGGCCCGATCCTAGTCATGCGCTACCGCAACCTGATCGAGGGCGAAGCAT
CCGCCGGTTCCTAATGTACGGAGCAGATGCTAGGGCAAATTGCCCTAGCAGGGGAAAAAGGTCGAAAAGG
CCTCTTTCCTGTGGATAGCACGTACATTGGGAACCCAAAGCCGTACATTGGGAACCGGAACCCGTACATT
GGGAACCCAAAGCCGTACATTGGGAACCGGTCACACATGTAAGTGACTGATATAAAAGAGAAAAAAGGCG
ATTTTTCCGCCTAAAACTCTTTAAAACTTATTAAAACTCTTAAAACCCGCCTGGCCTGTGCATAACTGTC
TGGCCAGCGCACAGCCGAAGAGCTGCAAAAAGCGCCTACCCTTCGGTCGCTGCGCTCCCTACGCCCCGCC
GCTTCGCGTCGGCCTATCGCGGCCGCTGGCCGCTCAAAAATGGCTGGCCTACGGCCAGGCAATCTACCAG
GGCGCGGACAAGCCGCGCCGTCGCCACTCGACCGCCGGCGCCCACATCAAGGCACCCTGCCTCGCGCGTT
TCGGTGATGACGGTGAAAACCTCTGACACATGCAGCTCCCGGAAACGGTCACAGCTTGTCTGTAAGCGGA
TGCCGGGAGCAGACAAGCCCGTCAGGGCGCGTCAGCGGGTGTTGGCGGGTGTCGGGGCGCAGCCATGACC
CAGTCACGTAGCGATAGCGGAGTGTATACTGGCTTAACTATGCGGCATCAGAGCAGATTGTACTGAGAGT
GCACCATATGCGGTGTGAAATACCGCACAGATGCGTAAGGAGAAAATACCGCATCAGGCGCTCTTCCGCT
TCCTCGCTCACTGACTCGCTGCGCTCGGTCGTTCGGCTGCGGCGAGCGGTATCAGCTCACTCAAAGGCGG
TAATACGGTTATCCACAGAATCAGGGGATAACGCAGGAAAGAACATGTGAGCAAAAGGCCAGCAAAAGGC
CAGGAACCGTAAAAAGGCCGCGTTGCTGGCGTTTTTCCATAGGCTCCGCCCCCCTGACGAGCATCACAAA
AATCGACGCTCAAGTCAGAGGTGGCGAAACCCGACAGGACTATAAAGATACCAGGCGTTTCCCCCTGGAA
GCTCCCTCGTGCGCTCTCCTGTTCCGACCCTGCCGCTTACCGGATACCTGTCCGCCTTTCTCCCTTCGGG
AAGCGTGGCGCTTTCTCATAGCTCACGCTGTAGGTATCTCAGTTCGGTGTAGGTCGTTCGCTCCAAGCTG
GGCTGTGTGCACGAACCCCCCGTTCAGCCCGACCGCTGCGCCTTATCCGGTAACTATCGTCTTGAGTCCA
ACCCGGTAAGACACGACTTATCGCCACTGGCAGCAGCCACTGGTAACAGGATTAGCAGAGCGAGGTATGT
AGGCGGTGCTACAGAGTTCTTGAAGTGGTGGCCTAACTACGGCTACACTAGAAGGACAGTATTTGGTATC
TGCGCTCTGCTGAAGCCAGTTACCTTCGGAAAAAGAGTTGGTAGCTCTTGATCCGGCAAACAAACCACCG
CTGGTAGCGGTGGTTTTTTTGTTTGCAAGCAGCAGATTACGCGCAGAAAAAAAGGATCTCAAGAAGATCC
TTTGATCTTTTCTACGGGGTCTGACGCTCAGTGGAACGAAAACTCACGTTAAGGGATTTTGGTCATGCAT
TCTAGGTACTAAAACAATTCATCCAGTAAAATATAATATTTTATTTTCTCCCAATCAGGCTTGATCCCCA
GTAAGTCAAAAAATAGCTCGACATACTGTTCTTCCCCGATATCCTCCCTGATCGACCGGACGCAGAAGGC
AATGTCATACCACTTGTCCGCCCTGCCGCTTCTCCCAAGATCAATAAAGCCACTTACTTTGCCATCTTTC
ACAAAGATGTTGCTGTCTCCCAGGTCGCCGTGGGAAAAGACAAGTTCCTCTTCGGGCTTTTCCGTCTTTA
AAAAATCATACAGCTCGCGCGGATCTTTAAATGGAGTGTCTTCTTCCCAGTTTTCGCAATCCACATCGGC
CAGATCGTTATTCAGTAAGTAATCCAATTCGGCTAAGCGGCTGTCTAAGCTATTCGTATAGGGACAATCC
GATATGTCGATGGAGTGAAAGAGCCTGATGCACTCCGCATACAGCTCGATAATCTTTTCAGGGCTTTGTT
CATCTTCATACTCTTCCGAGCAAAGGACGCCATCGGCCTCACTCATGAGCAGATTGCTCCAGCCATCATG
CCGTTCAAAGTGCAGGACCTTTGGAACAGGCAGCTTTCCTTCCAGCCATAGCATCATGTCCTTTTCCCGT
TCCACATCATAGGTGGTCCCTTTATACCGGCTGTCCGTCATTTTTAAATATAGGTTTTCATTTTCTCCCA
CCAGCTTATATACCTTAGCAGGAGACATTCCTTCCGTATCTTTTACGCAGCGGTATTTTTCGATCAGTTT
TTTCAATTCCGGTGATATTCTCATTTTAGCCATTTATTATTTCCTTCCTCTTTTCTACAGTATTTAAAGA
TACCCCAAGAAGCTAATTATAACAAGACGAACTCCAATTCACTGTTCCTTGCATTCTAAAACCTTAAATA
CCAGAAAACAGCTTTTTCAAAGTTGTTTTCAAAGTTGGCGTATAACATAGTATCGACGGAGCCGATTTTG
AAACCGCGGTGATCACAGGCAGCAACGCTCTGTCATCGTTACAATCAACATGCTACCCTCCGCGAGATCA
TCCGTGTTTCAAACCCGGCAGCTTAGTTGCCGTTCTTCCGAATAGCATCGGTAACATGAGCAAAGTCTGC
CGCCTTACAACGGCTCTCCCGCTGACGCCGTCCCGGACTGATGGGCTGCCTGTATCGAGTGGTGATTTTG
TGCCGAGCTGCCGGTCGGGGAGCTGTTGGCTGGCTGGTGGCAGGATATATTGTGGTGTAAACAAATTGAC
GCTTAGACAACTTAATAACACATTGCGGACGTTTTTAATGTAGAGCTCAAAGTTTAACGCGTTAGCAGAA
GGCATGTTGTTGTGACTCCGAGGGGTTGCCTCAAACTCTATCTTATAACCGGCGTGGAGGCATGGAGGCA
GGGGTATTTTGGTCATTTTAATAGATAGTGGAAAATGACGTGGAATTTACTTAAAGACGAAGTCTTTGCG
ACAAGGGGGGGCCCACGCCGAATTTAATATTACCGGCGTGGCCCCCCCTTATCGCGAGTGCTTTAGCACG
AGCGGTCCAGATTTAAAGTAGAAAATTTCCCGCCCACTAGGGTTAAAGGTGTTCACACTATAAAAGCATA
TACGATGTGATGGTATTTGATGGAGCGTATATTGTATCAGGTATTTCCGTTGGATACGAATTATTCGTAC
GACCCTCGGTACCGATCGGCGCGCGCGGCCGCACAGAGATTTAAATAGCTCCGGTGACGGACGGCGCGCC
CTATGTCGAGCTGCAGGTCAACGGATCAGGATATTCTTGTTTAAGATGTTGAACTCTATGGAGGTTTGTA
TGAACTGATGATCTAGGACCGGATAAGTTCCCTTCTTCATAGCGAACTTATTCAAAGAATGTTTTGTGTA
TCATTCTTGTTACATTGTTATTAATGAAAAAATATTATTGGTCATTGGACTGAACACGAGTGTTAAATAT
GGACCAGGCCCCAAATAAGATCCATTGATATATGAATTAAATAACAAGAATAAATCGAGTCACCAAACCA
CTTGCCTTTTTTAACGAGACTTGTTCACCAACTTGATACAAAAGTCATTATCCTATGCAAATCAATAATC
ATACAAAAATATCCAATAACACTAAAAAATTAAAAGAAATGGATAATTTCACAATATGTTATACGATAAA
GAAGTTACTTTTCCAAGAAATTCACTGATTTTATAAGCCCACTTGCATTAGATAAATGGCAAAAAAAAAC
AAAAAGGAAAAGAAATAAAGCACGAAGAATTCTAGAAAATACGAAATACGCTTCAATGCAGTGGGACCCA
CGGTTCAATTATTGCCAATTTTCAGCTCCACCGTATATTTAAAAAATAAAACGATAATGCTAAAAAAATA
TAAATCGTAACGATCGTTAAATCTCAACGGCTGGATCTTATGACGACCGTTAGAAATTGTGGTTGTCGAC
GAGTCAGTAATAAACGGCGTCAAAGTGGTTGCAGCCGGCACACACGAGTCGTGTTTATCAACTCAAAGCA
CAAATACTTTTCCTCAACCTAAAAATAAGGCAATTAGCCAAAAACAACTTTGCGTGTAAACAACGCTCAA
TACACGTGTCATTTTATTATTAGCTATTGCTTCACCGCCTTAGCTTTCTCGTGACCTAGTCGTCCTCGTC
TTTTCTTCTTCTTCTTCTATAAAACAATACCCAAAGAGCTCTTCTTCTTCACAATTCAGATTTCAATTTC
TCAAAATCTTAAAAACTTTCTCTCAATTCTCTCTACCGTGATCAAGGTAAATTTCTGTGTTCCTTATTCT
CTCAAAATCTTCGATTTTGTTTTCGTTCGATCCCAATTTCGTATATGTTCTTTGGTTTAGATTCTGTTAA
TCTTAGATCGAACACGATTTTCTGGGTTTGATCGTTAGATATCATCTTAATTCTCGATTAGGGTTTCATA
GATATCATCCGATTTGTTCAAATAATTTGAGTTTTGTCGAATAATTACTCTTCGATTTGTGATTTCTATC
TAGATCTGGTGTTAGTTTCTAGTTTGTGCGATCGAATTTGTCGATTAATCTGAGTTTTTCTGATTAACAG
GCCTGCAGGATGGAAGACGCCAAAAACATAAAGAAAGGCCCGGCGCCATTCTATCCGCTGGAAGATGGAA
CCGCTGGAGAGCAACTGCATAAGGCTATGAAGAGATACGCCCTGGTTCCTGGAACAATTGCTTTTACAGA
TGCACATATCGAGGTGGACATCACTTACGCTGAGTACTTCGAAATGTCCGTTCGGTTGGCAGAAGCTATG
AAACGATATGGGCTGAATACAAATCACAGAATCGTCGTATGCAGTGAAAACTCTCTTCAATTCTTTATGC
CGGTGTTGGGCGCGTTATTTATCGGAGTTGCAGTTGCGCCCGCGAACGACATTTATAATGAACGTGAATT
GCTCAACAGTATGGGCATTTCGCAGCCTACCGTGGTGTTCGTTTCCAAAAAGGGGTTGCAAAAAATTTTG
AACGTGCAAAAAAAGCTCCCAATCATCCAAAAAATTATTATCATGGATTCTAAAACGGATTACCAGGGAT
TTCAGTCGATGTACACGTTCGTCACATCTCATCTACCTCCCGGTTTTAATGAATACGATTTTGTGCCAGA
GTCCTTCGATAGGGACAAGACAATTGCACTGATCATGAACTCCTCTGGATCTACTGGTCTGCCTAAAGGT
GTCGCTCTGCCTCATAGAACTGCCTGCGTGAGATTCTCGCATGCCAGAGATCCTATTTTTGGCAATCAAA
TCATTCCGGATACTGCGATTTTAAGTGTTGTTCCATTCCATCACGGTTTTGGAATGTTTACTACACTCGG
ATATTTGATATGTGGATTTCGAGTCGTCTTAATGTATAGATTTGAAGAAGAGCTGTTTCTGAGGAGCCTT
CAGGATTACAAGATTCAAAGTGCGCTGCTGGTGCCAACCCTATTCTCCTTCTTCGCCAAAAGCACTCTGA
TTGACAAATACGATTTATCTAATTTACACGAAATTGCTTCTGGTGGCGCTCCCCTCTCTAAGGAAGTCGG
GGAAGCGGTTGCCAAGAGGTTCCATCTGCCAGGTATCAGGCAAGGATATGGGCTCACTGAGACTACATCA
GCTATTCTGATTACACCCGAGGGGGATGATAAACCGGGCGCGGTCGGTAAAGTTGTTCCATTTTTTGAAG
CGAAGGTTGTGGATCTGGATACCGGGAAAACGCTGGGCGTTAATCAAAGAGGCGAACTGTGTGTGAGAGG
TCCTATGATTATGTCCGGTTATGTAAACAATCCGGAAGCGACCAACGCCTTGATTGACAAGGATGGATGG
CTACATTCTGGAGACATAGCTTACTGGGACGAAGACGAACACTTCTTCATCGTTGACCGCCTGAAGTCTC
TGATTAAGTACAAAGGCTATCAGGTGGCTCCCGCTGAATTGGAATCCATCTTGCTCCAACACCCCAACAT
CTTCGACGCTGGTGTCGCAGGTCTTCCCGACGATGACGCCGGTGAACTTCCCGCCGCCGTTGTTGTTTTG
GAGCACGGAAAGACGATGACGGAAAAAGAGATCGTGGATTACGTCGCCAGTCAAGTAACAACCGCGAAAA
AGTTGCGCGGAGGAGTTGTGTTTGTGGACGAAGTACCGAAAGGTCTTACCGGAAAACTCGACGCAAGAAA
AATCAGAGAGATCCTCATAAAGGCCAAGAAGGGCGGAAAGATCGCCGTGTGACTCGAGGTTCGAGTATTA
TGGCATTGGGAAAACTGTTTTTCTTGTACCATTTGTTGTGCTTGTAATTTACTGTGTTTTTTATTCGGTT
TTCGCTATCGAACTGTGAAATGGAAATGGATGGAGAAGAGTTAATGAATGATATGGTCCTTTTGTTCATT
CTCAAATTAATATTATTTGTTTTTTCTCTTATTTGTTGTGTGTTGAATTTGAAATTATAAGAGATATGCA
AACATTTTGTTTTGAGTAAAAATGTGTCAAATCGTGGCCTCTAATGACCGAAGTTAATATGAGGAGTAAA
ACACTTGTAGTTGTGTTAGAGCTCCCGGGCGCGCCGATCATGAGCGGAGAATTAAGGGAGTCACGTTATG
ACCCCCGCCGATGACGCGGGACAAGCCGTTTTACGTTTGGAACTGACAGAACCGCAACGTTGAAGGAGCC
ACTCAGCCGCGGGTTTCTGGAGTTTAATGAGCTAAGCACATACGTCAGAAACCATTATTGCGCGTTCAAA
AGTCGCCTAAGGTCACTATCAGCTAGCAAATATTTCTTGTCAAAAATGCTCCACTGACGTTCCATAAATT
CCCCTCGGTATCCAATTAGAGTCTCATATTCACTCTCAATCCAAATAATCTGCACCGTACCTGCAGGGTC
CGAGCTAGGTCACAGAAGCGCTCAGGAAGGCCGCTGAGATAGAGGCATGGCGGCCAATGCGGGCGGCGGT
GGAGCGGGAGGAGGCAGCGGCAGCGGCAGCGTGGCTGCGCCGGCGGTGTGCCGCCCCAGCGGCTCGCGGT
GGACGCCGACGCCGGAGCAGATCAGGATGCTGAAGGAGCTGTACTACGGCTGCGGCATCCGGTCGCCCAG
CTCGGAGCAGATCCAGCGCATCACCGCCATGCTGCGGCAGCACGGCAAGATCGAGGGCAAGAACGTCTTC
TACTGGTTCCAGAACCACAAGGCCCGCGAGCGCCAGAAGCGCCGCCTCACCAGCCTCGACGTGAACGTGC
CCGCCGCCGGCGCGGCCGACGCCACCACCAGCCAACTCGGCGTCCTCTCGCTGTCGTCGCCGCCGCCTTC
AGGCGCGGCGCCTCCCTCGCCCACCCTCGGCTTCTACGCCGCCGGCAATGGCGGCGGATCGGCTGTGCTG
CTGGACACGAGTTCCGACTGGGGCAGCAGCGGCGCTGCGATGGCCACCGAGACATGCTTCCTCCAGGACT
ACATGGGCGTGACGGACACGGGCAGCTCGTCGCAGTGGCCACGCTTCTCGTCGTCGGACACGATAATGGC
GGCGGCCGCGGCGCGGGCGGCGACGACGCGGGCGCCCGAGACTCTCCCTCTCTTCCCGACCTGCGGCGAC
GACGGCGGCAGCGGTAGCAGCAGCTACTTGCCGTTCTGGGGTGCCGCGTCCACAACTGCCGGCGCCACTT
CTTCCGTTGCGATCCAGCAGCAACACCAGCTGCAGGAGCAGTACAGCTTTTACAGCAACAGCAACAGCAC
CCAGCTGGCCGGCACCGGCAACCAAGACGTATCGGCAACAGCAGCAGCAGCCGCCGCCCTGGAGCTGAGC
CTCAGCTCATGGTGCTCCCCTTACCCTGCTGCAGGGAGTATGTGAGAGCAACGCGAGCTGCCACTGCTCT
TCACTTATGTCTCTGGAATGGAAGGAGGAGGAAGTGAGCATAGCGTTGGTGCGTTGCTGTCATTGTCCTA
GGTTAGTAGCTAGTGCCAGTTACTAGTAAGCATCAGGCATAGGAGTATGTAGTAGAAGCATGCACGTTGC
CGGCCAGCCAGGCTTTAGACGGGAAAAGAATTTGGTGCAGCCGGCTGCAAAACAGGATGTTTACAGCCCC
CCCCTCGAGCCCTAGACTTGTCCATCTTCTGGATTGGCCAAGTTAATTAATGTATGAAATAAAAGGATGC
ACACATAGTGACATGCTAATCACTATAATGTGGGCATCAAAGTTGTGTGTTATGTGTAATTACTAATTAT
CTGAATAAGAGAAAGAGATCATCCATATTTCTTATCCTAAATGAATGTCACGTGTCTTTATAATTCTTTG
ATGAACCAGATGCATTTTATTAACCAATTCCATATACATATAAATATTAATCATATATAATTAATATCAA
TTGGGTTAGCAAAACAAATCTAGTCTAGGTGTGTTTTGCTAATTATTGGGGGATAGTGCAAAAAGAAATC
TACGTTCTCAATAATTCAGATAGAAAACTTAATAAAGTGAGATAATTTACATAGATTGCTTTTATCCTTT
GATATATGTGAAACCATGCATGATATAAGGAAAATAGATAGAGAAATAATTTTTTACATCGTTGAATATG
TAAACAATTTAATTCAAGAAGCTAGGAATATAAATATTGAGGAGTTTATGATTAGAGCTCTCCCGGCGCG
CCAGATTTGCCTTTTCAATTTCAGAAAGAATGCTAACCCACAGATGGTTAGAGAGGCTTACGCAGCAGGT
ATCATCAAGACGATCTACCCGAGCAATAATCTCCAGGAAATCAAATACCTTCCCAAGAAGGTTAAAGATG
CAGTCAAAAGATTCAGGACTAACTGCATCAAGAACACAGAGAAAGATATATTTCTCAAGATCAGAAGTAC
TATTCCAGTATGGACGATTCAAGGCTTGCTTCACAAACCAAGGCAAGTAATAGAGATTGGAGTCTCTAAA
AAGGTAGTTCCCACTGAATCAAAGGCCATGGAGTCAAAGATTCAAATAGAGGACCTAACAGAACTCGCCG
TAAAGACTGGCGAACAGTTCATACAGAGTCTCTTACGACTCAATGACAAGAAGAAAATCTTCGTCAACAT
GGTGGAGCACGACACACTTGTCTACTCCAAAAATATCAAAGATACAGTCTCAGAAGACCAAAGGGCAATT
GAGACTTTTCAACAAAGGGTAATATCCGGAAACCTCCTCGGATTCCATTGCCCAGCTATCTGTCACTTTA
TTGTGAAGATAGTGGAAAAGGAAGGTGGCTCCTACAAATGCCATCATTGCGATAAAGGAAAGGCCATCGT
TGAAGATGCCTCTGCCGACAGTGGTCCCAAAGATGGACCCCCACCCACGAGGAGCATCGTGGAAAAAGAA
GACGTTCCAACCACGTCTTCAAAGCAAGTGGATTGATGTGATATCTCCACTGACGTAAGGGATGACGCAC
AATCCCACTATCCTTCGCAAGACCCTTCCTCTATATAAGGAAGTTCATTTCATTTGGAGAGAACACGGGG
GACTCCTGCAGGATGGATCTGCGTCTAATTTTCGGTCCAACTTGCACAGGAAAGACGTCGACCGCGATAC
GTCTTGCCCAGCAGACTGGCCTTCCAGTCCTTTCGCTCGATCGGGTCCAATGCTGTCCTCAACTGTCAAC
CGGAAGCGGACGACCAACAGTGGAAGAACTGAAAGGAACGACCCGTCTATACCTTGAAGATCGGCCTCTG
GTGAAGGGTATCATCGCAGCCAAGCAAGCTCACGAAAGGCTGATCGGGGAAGTGTACAATTATGAGGCCC
ACGGCGGGCTTATTCTTGAGGGAGGATCTATCTCGTTGCTCAGGTGCATGGCGCAAAGCAGTTATTGGAG
TACCGATTTTCGTTGGCATATTATTCGCCACAAGTTAGCAGACGAGGAGACATTCATGAACGCGGCCAAG
GCCAGAGTTAGGCAGATGTTGCGCCCTGCTGTAGGCCCATCTATTATTCAAGAGTTGGTTCATCTTTGGA
ATGAGCCTCGGCTGAGGCCCATACTGAAAGAGATCGACGGATATCGATATGCCATGTTATTTGCTAGCCA
GAACCAGATCACACCCGATATGCTATTGCAGCTTGACCCAGATATGGAGGGTGAGTTGATTCATGGAATC
GCTCAGGAGTATCTCATCCATGCGCGCCGGCAGGAGCAGGAATTCCCTCCAGTGAGCGTGGTCGCTTTCG
AAGGATTCGAAGGTCCACCGTTCGGAATGTGCTAGCTCGAGCCCTAGACTTGTCCATCTTCTGGATTGGC
CAAGTTAATTAATGTATGAAATAAAAGGATGCACACATAGTGACATGCTAATCACTATAATGTGGGCATC
AAAGTTGTGTGTTATGTGTAATTACTAATTATCTGAATAAGAGAAAGAGATCATCCATATTTCTTATCCT
AAATGAATGTCACGTGTCTTTATAATTCTTTGATGAACCAGATGCATTTTATTAACCAATTCCATATACA
TATAAATATTAATCATATATAATTAATATCAATTGGGTTAGCAAAACAAATCTAGTCTAGGTGTGTTTTG
CTAATTATTGGGGGATAGTGCAAAAAGAAATCTACGTTCTCAATAATTCAGATAGAAAACTTAATAAAGT
GAGATAATTTACATAGATTGCTTTTATCCTTTGATATATGTGAAACCATGCATGATATAAGGAAAATAGA
TAGAGAAATAATTTTTTACATCGTTGAATATGTAAACAATTTAATTCAAGAAGCTAGGAATATAAATATT
GAGGAGTTTATGATTAGAGCTCAGTG
Features (pLannotate 1.2.2; 19 found; start..end, strand, type, name):
    419..1294    -  CDS            REPA_BEYDV: Experimental evidence at protein level: Swiss-Prot protein existence level 1. Implicated in enhancement of V-sense gene expression. Acts a an inhibitor of C-sense gene transcription. From Bean yellow dwarf virus (BeYDV).
   1589..1645    +  CDS            MP_BEYDV (fragment): Protein inferred from homology: Swiss-Prot protein existence level 3. Involved in the viral transport within, and between cells. From Bean yellow dwarf virus (BeYDV).
   1668..1692    +  misc_feature   RB T-DNA repeat: right border repeat from nopaline C58 T-DNA
   2032..2433    +  CDS            Y4CG_SINFN (fragment): Protein inferred from homology: Swiss-Prot protein existence level 3. From Sinorhizobium fredii (strain NBRC 101917 / NGR234).
   2993..3622    +  CDS            pVS1 StaA: stability protein from the Pseudomonas plasmid pVS1 (Heeb et al., 2000)
   4051..5124    +  CDS            pVS1 RepA: replication protein from the Pseudomonas plasmid pVS1 (Heeb et al., 2000)
   5190..5384    +  rep_origin     pVS1 oriV: origin of replication for the Pseudomonas plasmid pVS1 (Heeb et al., 2000)
   5587..5626    +  CDS            rop (fragment): Rop protein, which maintains plasmids at low copy number; rop
   5728..5868    +  misc_feature   bom: basis of mobility region from pBR322
   6054..6642    -  rep_origin     ori: high-copy-number ColE1/pMB1/pBR322/pUC origin of replication
   6729..7523    -  CDS            KanR: aminoglycoside phosphotransferase; aphA-3; confers resistance to kanamycin
   7948..7972    +  misc_feature   LB T-DNA repeat: left border repeat from nopaline C58 T-DNA
   8350..8406    +  CDS            MP_BEYDV (fragment): Protein inferred from homology: Swiss-Prot protein existence level 3. Involved in the viral transport within, and between cells. From Bean yellow dwarf virus (BeYDV).
   9810..11460   +  CDS            luciferase (fragment): firefly luciferase; luc+; enhanced luc+ version of the luciferase gene
  11469..11774   +  terminator     E9 terminator (fragment): terminator and polyadenylation signal from the pea rbcS-E9 gene
  11911..12094   +  promoter       NOS promoter: nopaline synthase promoter NOS promoter
  12226..12900   +  CDS            WOX1 (fragment): WOX1_ORYSJ - Also known as MOC3 From Oryza sativa subsp. japonica (Rice).
  14350..14691   +  promoter       CaMV 35S promoter: strong constitutive promoter from cauliflower mosaic virus
  14713..15429   +  CDS            izt: IPT_AGRT7 - Also known as ipt, tmr. Experimental evidence at protein level: Swiss-Prot protein existence level 1. Transfers dimethylallyl groups to AMP as part of the biosynthesis of cytokinin phytohormones. From Agrobacterium tumefaciens (strain T37).
