[The description below was written by a language model from this plasmid's Addgene catalogue record and pLannotate feature annotations shown in this document.]
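Description:
pMKV057 is a plant expression binary vector built on the pTRANS_201 backbone, carrying a bean yellow dwarf virus (BeYDV) geminiviral replicon inside a T-DNA for Agrobacterium-mediated delivery. The backbone contains a high-copy ColE1/pMB1-type origin with the pBR322 bom region for propagation in E. coli. It also carries the pVS1 oriV with the pVS1 RepA and StaA genes for replication and stable maintenance in Agrobacterium. A kanamycin resistance gene (aphA-3) provides bacterial selection. Nopaline-type left and right border repeats define the transferred segment.

Within the borders, the feature table shows two short BeYDV movement-protein fragments that bracket the cargo. These probably mark the repeated viral intergenic sequences flanking the replicon, although those elements are not annotated as such. A BeYDV RepA/Rep coding region lies near the right border. In replicons of this kind, Rep releases and amplifies the flanked DNA as a circular episome in plant cells, raising copy number and expression.

The cargo consists of three cassettes. Firefly luc+ is followed by the pea rbcS-E9 terminator. Its promoter is not annotated, but the catalogue lists AtUbi10, Nos and 35S in the same order as the genes, so AtUbi10 is the likely driver. A NOS promoter sits upstream of a WOX-family coding sequence, which the annotation matches to a rice homologue and the record identifies as maize WUS2. A CaMV 35S promoter drives the Agrobacterium isopentenyl transferase gene (ipt), which acts in cytokinin biosynthesis.

The associated work concerns plant gene editing through de novo induction of meristems. In that context the two developmental regulators are there to promote meristem formation, and luciferase serves as a reporter of delivery and expression.
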