Addgene plasmid #133312: pMKV057
Purpose: BeYDV viral replicon on T-DNA backbone expressing Firefly Luc+, WUS2 and IPT
Depositing lab: Daniel Voytas. Depositing organization: University of Minnesota. Publication: Plant gene editing through de novo induction of meristems. Maher MF, Nasti RA, Vollbrecht M, Starker CG, Clark MD, Voytas DF. Nat Biotechnol. 2019 Dec 16. pii: 10.1038/s41587-019-0337-2. doi: 10.1038/s41587-019-0337-2. PubMed 31844292.
Backbone
  Vector backbone: pTRANS_201
  Vector type: Plant Expression
Growth in bacteria
  Bacterial resistance: Kanamycin, 50 μg/mL
  Growth temperature: 37°C
  Growth strain: DH5alpha
  Copy number: High Copy
Gene/Insert
  Gene/Insert name: Luc+. WUS2, IPT
  Species: Z. maize, Agrobacterium, Firefly
  Promoter: AtUbi10, Nos, 35S
  Cloning method: Restriction Enzyme; 5′ cloning site AarI (destroyed during cloning); 3′ cloning site AarI (destroyed during cloning)
  Sequencing primers: 5′ taccctccgcgagatcatcc; 3′ aacgtcagaagccgactgc
Resource information
  A portion of this plasmid was derived from a plasmid made by: synthesized
Terms and licenses: Academic/Nonprofit Terms; Industry Terms: Not Available to Industry
How to cite: pMKV057 was a gift from Daniel Voytas (Addgene plasmid # 133312 ; http://n2t.net/addgene:133312 ; RRID:Addgene_133312)
